>Addgene plasmid #15267 | pBabe-Neo-Myr-Flag-IKBKE | addgene partial sequence | sequence record 21755 | 15267 with pBABE5'
CCGGATCTATGGGGTCTTCAAATCTAAACCAAAGGACCCCAGCCAGCGCCGGCGCAGGATCCGAGGTTAC
CTTGACTACAAAGACGATGACGACAAGCAATTGACAAGTTTGTACAAAAAAGTTGGCATGCAGAGCACAG
CCAATTACCTGTGGCACACAGATGACCTGCTGGGGCAGGGGGCCACTGCCAGTGTGTACAAGGCCCGCAA
CAAGAAATCCGGAGAGCTGGTTGCTGTGAAGGTCTTCAACACTACCAGCTACCTGCGGCCCCGCGAGGTG
CAGGTGAGGGAGTTTGAGGTCCTGCGGAAGCTGAACCACCAGAACATCGTCAAGCTCTTTGCGGTGGAGG
AGACGGGCGGAAGCCGGCAGAAGGTACTGGTGATGGAGTACTGCTCCAGTGGGAGCCTGCTGAGTGTGCT
GGAGAGCCCTGAGAATGCCTTTGGGCTGCCTGAGGATGAGTTCCTGGTGGTGCTGCGCTGTGTGGTGGCC
GGCATGAACCACCTGCGGGAGAACGGCATTGTGCATCGCGACATCAAGCCGGGGAACATCATGCGCCTCG
TAGGGGAGGAGGGGCAGAGCATCTACAAGCTGACAGACTTCGGCGCTGCCCGGGAGCTGGATGATGATGA
GAAGTTCGTCTCGGTCTATGGGACTGAGGAGTACCTGCATCCCGACATGTATGAGCGGGCGGTGCTTCGA
AAGCCCCAGCAAAAAGCGTTCGGGGTGACTGTGGATCTCTGGAGCATTGGAGTGACCTTGTACCATGCAG
CCACTGGCAGCCTG
