[The description below was written by a language model from this plasmid's Addgene catalogue record.]
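Description:
pBabe-Neo-Myr-Flag-IKBKE is a retroviral mammalian expression plasmid built on the pBabe-Neo backbone (about 5.1 kb without insert). It carries a roughly 2.2 kb human IKBKE insert, which encodes the kinase also known as IKKε or IKK-i. The plasmid is maintained in E. coli as a high-copy vector under ampicillin selection. No feature table accompanies the record, so individual regulatory elements are not itemised. pBabe vectors in general are Moloney murine leukemia virus-derived: long terminal repeats and a packaging signal flank the cargo, the 5′ LTR drives transcription of the inserted gene, and an internal promoter expresses a mammalian selection marker. The "Neo" in the backbone name points to neomycin (G418) resistance for selecting transduced cells, though the record does not list this explicitly.

The IKBKE coding sequence was inserted by restriction cloning. A BglII/BamHI compatible-end junction at the 5′ side was destroyed in the process, and a SalI site at the 3′ end was retained. The protein carries an N-terminal Myr-Flag tag. A myristoylation signal directs lipid modification and membrane targeting, a strategy commonly used to render kinases constitutively active, and the Flag epitope allows detection or immunoprecipitation with anti-Flag antibodies.

When introduced into a retroviral packaging cell line, the plasmid produces replication-defective virus for stable integration and expression of the tagged kinase in dividing mammalian cells. The associated publication used integrative genomic approaches to identify IKBKE as a breast cancer oncogene, so the construct fits gain-of-function studies of IKBKE in cell transformation and signalling.
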