Addgene plasmid #15267: pBabe-Neo-Myr-Flag-IKBKE
Depositing lab: William Hahn. Depositing organization: Dana-Farber Cancer Institute. Publication: Integrative Genomic Approaches Identify IKBKE as a Breast Cancer Oncogene. Boehm JS, Zhao JJ, Yao J, Kim SY, Firestein R, Dunn IF, Sjostrom SK, Garraway LA, Weremowicz S, Richardson AL, Greulich H, Stewart CJ, Mulvey LA, Shen RR, Ambrogio L, Hirozane-Kishikawa T, Hill DE, Vidal M, Meyerson M, Grenier JK, Hinkle G, Root DE, Roberts TM, Lander ES, Polyak K, Hahn WC. Cell. 2007 Jun 15. 129(6):1065-1079. 10.1016/j.cell.2007.03.052 PubMed 17574021.
Backbone
  Vector backbone: pBabe-Neo
  Backbone size w/o insert (bp): 5100
  Vector type: Mammalian Expression, Retroviral
Growth in bacteria
  Bacterial resistance: Ampicillin, 100 μg/mL
  Growth temperature: 37°C
  Growth strain: DH5alpha
  Copy number: High Copy
Gene/Insert
  Gene/Insert name: IKBKE (alt name: IKKE)
  Species: H. sapiens (human)
  Insert size (bp): 2200
  Entrez Gene: IKBKE (a.k.a. IKK-E, IKK-i, IKKE, IKKI)
  Tag / fusion protein: Myr-Flag (N terminal on insert)
  Cloning method: Restriction Enzyme; 5′ cloning site BglII/BamHI (destroyed during cloning); 3′ cloning site SalI (not destroyed)
  Sequencing primers: 5′ MSCV
Terms and licenses: Academic/Nonprofit Terms; Industry Terms: Not Available to Industry
How to cite: pBabe-Neo-Myr-Flag-IKBKE was a gift from William Hahn (Addgene plasmid # 15267 ; http://n2t.net/addgene:15267 ; RRID:Addgene_15267)
